>Addgene plasmid #182280 | pCDNA3_cAMPFIRE-M | addgene full sequence | sequence record 356418 | Addgene NGS Result
AAGCTTGCCGCCACCATGGCGGCCGCAATGGTGAGCAAGGGCGAGGAGCTGTTCACCGGGGTGGTGCCCA
TCCTGGTCGAGCTGGACGGCGACGTAAACGGCCACAAGTTCAGCGTGTCCGGCGAGGGCGAGGGCGATGC
CACCTACGGCAAGCTGACCCTGAAGTTCATCTGCACCACCGGCAAGCTGCCCGTGCCCTGGCCCACCCTC
GTGACCACCCTGTCCTGGGGCGTGCAGTGCTTCGCCCGCTACCCCGACCACATGAAGCAGCACGACTTCT
TCAAGTCCGCCATGCCCGAAGGCTACGTCCAGGAGCGCACCATCTTCTTCAAGGACGACGGCAACTACAA
GACCCGCGCCGAGGTGAAGTTCGAGGGCGACACCCTGGTGAACCGCATCGAGCTGAAGGGCATCGACTTC
AAGGAGGACGGCAACATCCTGGGGCACAAGCTGGAGTACAACTACTTTAGCGACAACGTCTATATCACCG
CCGACAAGCAGAAGAACGGCATCAAGGCCAACTTCAAGATCCGCCACAACATCGAGGACGGCGGCGTGCA
GCTCGCCGACCACTACCAGCAGAACACCCCCATCGGCGACGGCCCCGTGCTGCTGCCCGACAACCACTAC
CTGAGCACCCAGTCCAAGCTGAGCAAAGACCCCAACGAGAAGCGCGATCACATGGTCCTGCTGGAGTTCG
TGACCGCCGCCCGATATCAGCCCGTGGGAACTCATGAGATGGAGGAGGAGTTGGCCGAAGCTGTGGCCCT
GCTCTCCCAGCGGGGGCCTGACGCCCTGCTCACTGTGGCACTTCGAAAGCCCCCAGGTCAGCGCACGGAT
GAAGAGCTGGACCTCATCTTTGAGGAGCTGCTGCACATCAAGGCTGTGGCCCACCTCTCCAACTCGGTGA
AGCGAGAATTAGCGGCTGTTCTGCTCTTTGAACCACACAGCAAGGCAGGGACCGTGTTGTTCAGCCAGGG
GGACAAGGGCACTTCGTGGTACATTATCTGGAAGGGATCTGTCAACGTGGTGACCCATGGCAAGGGGCTG
GTCACCACCCTGCATGAGGGAGATGATTTTGGAGAGCTGGCTCTGGTGAATGATGCACCCCGGGCAGCCA
CCATCATCCTGCGAGAAGACAACTGTCATTTCCTGCGTGTGGACAAGCAGGACTTCAACCGTATCATCAA
GGATGTGGAGGCAAAGACCTTGCGGCTGGAAGAACATGGCAAAGTGGTGCTGGTGCTGGAGAGAGCCTCT
CAGGGCGCCGGCCCTTCCCGACCCCCAACCCCAGGCAGGAACCGGTATACAGTGATGTCTGGCACCCCAG
AGAAGATCCTAGAGCTTCTGTTGGAGGCCATGGGACCAGATTCCAGTGCTCATGACCCAACAGAGACATT
CCTCAGCGACTTCCTCCTGACCCACAGGGTCTTCATGCCCAGCGCCCAACTCTGCGCTGCCCTTCTGCAC
CACTTCCATGTGGAGCCTGCGGGTGGCAGCGAGCAGGAGCGCAGCACCTACGTCTGCAACAAGAGGCAGC
AGATCTTGCGGCTGGTCAGCCAGTGGGTGGCCCTGTATGGCTCCATGCTCCACACTGACCCTGTGGCCAC
CAGCTTCCTCCAGAAACTCTCAGACCTGGTGGGCAGGGACACCCGACTCAGCAACCTGCTGAGGGAGCAG
TGGCCAGAGAGGCGGCGATGCCACAGGTTGGAGAATGGCTGTGGGAATGCATCTCCTCAGATGAAGGCCC
GGAACTTGCCTGTTTGGCTCCCCAACCAGGACGAGCCCCTTCCTGGCAGCAGCTGTGCCATCCAAGTTGG
GGATAAAGTCCCCTATGACATCTGCCGGCCAGACCACTCAGTGTTGACCCTGCAGCTGCCTGTGACAGCC
TCCGTGAGAGAGGTGATGGCAGCGTTGGCCCAGGAGGATGGCTGGACCAAGGGGCAGGTGCTGGTGAAGG
TCAATTCTGCAGGTGATGCCATTGGCCTGCAGCCAGATGCCCGTGGTGTGGCCACATCTCTGGGGCTCAA
TGAGCGTCTCTTTGTTGTCAACCCACAGGAAGCGCATGAGCTGATCCCACACCCTGACCAGCTGGGGCCC
ACTGTGGGCTCTGCTGAGGGGCTGGACCTGGTGAGTGCCAAGGACCTGGCAGGCCAGCTGACGGACCACG
ACTGGAGCCTCTTCAACAGTATCCACCAGGTGGAGCTGATCCACTATGTGCTGGGCCCCCAGCATCTGCG
GGATGTCACCACCGCCAACCTGGAGCGCTTCATGCGCCGCTTCAATGAGCTGCAGTACTGGGTGGCCACC
GAGCTGTGTCTCTGCCCCGTGCCCGGCCCCCGGGCCCAGCTGCTCAGGAAGTTCATTAAGCTGGCGGCCC
ACCTCAAGGAGCAGAAGAATCTCAATTCCTTCTTTGCCGTCATGTTTGGCCTCAGCAACTCGGCCATCAG
CCGCCTAGCCCACACCTGGGAGCGGCTGCCCCACAAAGTCCGGAAGCTGTACTCCGCCCTCGAGAGGCTG
CTGGATCCCTCATGGAACCACCGGGTATACCGACTGGCCCTCGCCAAGCTCTCCCCTCCTGTCATCCCCT
TCATGCCCCTTCTTGCAGCAGACATGGCCGCCATTCATGAGGGAAACCACACACTAGTGGAGAATCTCAT
CAACTTTGAGAAGATGAGAATGATGGCCAGAGCCGCGCGGATGCTGCACCACTGCCGAAGCCACAACCCT
GTGCCTCTCTCACCACTCAGAAGCCGAGTTTCCCACCTCCACGAGGACAGCCAGGTGGCGAGGATTTCCA
CATGCTCGGAGCAGTCCCTGAGCACCCGGAGTCCAGCCAGCACCTGGGCTTATGTCCAGCAGCTGAAGGT
CATTGACAACCAGCGGGAACTCTCCCGCCTCTCCCGAGAGCTGGAGCCAGCTAGCGAGCTCATGGACGGC
GGCGTGCAGCTCGCCGACCACTACCAGCAGAACACCCCCATCGGCGACGGCCCCGTGCTGCTGCCCGACA
ACCACTACCTGAGCTACCAGTCCGCCCTGAGCAAAGACCCCAACGAGAAGCGCGATCACATGGTCCTGCT
GGAGTTCGTGACCGCCGCCGGGATCACTCTCGGCATGGACGAGCTGTACAAGGGTGGCAGCGGTGGCATG
GTGAGCAAGGGCGAGGAGCTGTTCACCGGGGTGGTGCCCATCCTGGTCGAGCTGGACGGCGACGTAAACG
GCCACAAGTTCAGCGTGTCCGGCGAGGGCGAGGGCGATGCCACCTACGGCAAGCTGACCCTGAAGCTGAT
CTGCACCACCGGCAAGCTGCCCGTGCCCTGGCCCACCCTCGTGACCACCCTGGGCTACGGCCTGCAGTGC
TTCGCCCGCTACCCCGACCACATGAAGCAGCACGACTTCTTCAAGTCCGCCATGCCCGAAGGCTACGTCC
AGGAGCGCACCATCTTCTTCAAGGACGACGGCAACTACAAGACCCGCGCCGAGGTGAAGTTCGAGGGCGA
CACCCTGGTGAACCGCATCGAGCTGAAGGGCATCGACTTCAAGGAGGACGGCAACATCCTGGGGCACAAG
CTGGAGTACAACTACAACAGCCACAACGTCTATATCACCGCCGACAAGCAGAAGAACGGCATCAAGGCCA
ACTTCAAGATCCGCCACAACATCGAGCCGAATTTTGTCTTCCTGATCGGCGCCGCAGGAATACTCTTCGT
ATCTAGCGAGCTCATGGACGGCGGCGTGCAGCTCGCCGACCACTACCAGCAGAACACCCCCATCGGCGAC
GGCCCCGTGCTGCTGCCCGACAACCACTACCTGAGCTACCAGTCCGCCCTGAGCAAAGACCCCAACGAGA
AGCGCGATCACATGGTCCTGCTGGAGTTCGTGACCGCCGCCGGGATCACTCTCGGCATGGACGAGCTGTA
CAAGGGTGGCAGCGGTGGCATGGTGAGCAAGGGCGAGGAGCTGTTCACCGGGGTGGTGCCCATCCTGGTC
GAGCTGGACGGCGACGTAAACGGCCACAAGTTCAGCGTGTCCGGCGAGGGCGAGGGCGATGCCACCTACG
GCAAGCTGACCCTGAAGCTGATCTGCACCACCGGCAAGCTGCCCGTGCCCTGGCCCACCCTCGTGACCAC
CCTGGGCTACGGCCTGCAGTGCTTCGCCCGCTACCCCGACCACATGAAGCAGCACGACTTCTTCAAGTCC
GCCATGCCCGAAGGCTACGTCCAGGAGCGCACCATCTTCTTCAAGGACGACGGCAACTACAAGACCCGCG
CCGAGGTGAAGTTCGAGGGCGACACCCTGGTGAACCGCATCGAGCTGAAGGGCATCGACTTCAAGGAGGA
CGGCAACATCCTGGGGCACAAGCTGGAGTACAACTACAACAGCCACAACGTCTATATCACCGCCGACAAG
CAGAAGAACGGCATCAAGGCCAACTTCAAGATCCGCCACAACATCGAGCCGAATTCCCTCGAGGTTAACG
CGGCGCGCCTCTAATCTAGAGGGCCCTATTCTATAGTGTCACCTAAATGCTAGAGCTCGCTGATCAGCCT
CGACTGTGCCTTCTAGTTGCCAGCCATCTGTTGTTTGCCCCTCCCCCGTGCCTTCCTTGACCCTGGAAGG
TGCCACTCCCACTGTCCTTTCCTAATAAAATGAGGAAATTGCATCGCATTGTCTGAGTAGGTGTCATTCT
ATTCTGGGGGGTGGGGTGGGGCAGGACAGCAAGGGGGAGGATTGGGAAGACAATAGCAGGCATGCTGGGG
ATGCGGTGGGCTCTATGGCTTCTGAGGCGGAAAGAACCAGCTGGGGCTCTAGGGGGTATCCCC
[124 nt withheld, positions 4824-4947]
C
[91 nt withheld, positions 4949-5039]
A
[49 nt withheld, positions 5041-5089]
CCTTTGACGTTGGAGTCCACGTTCTTT
[37 nt withheld, positions 5117-5153]
ACCCTATCTCGGTCTATTCTTTTGATTTATAAGGGATTTTGCCGATTTCGGCCTATTGGTTAAAAAATGA
GCTGATTTAACAAAAATTTAACGCGAATTAATTCTGTGGAATGTGTGTCAGTTAGGGTGTGGAAAGTCCC
CAGGCTCCCCAGCAGGCAGAAGTATGCAAAGCATGCATCTCAATTAGTCAGCAACCAGGTGTGGAAAGTC
CCCAGGCTCCCCAGCAGGCAGAAGTATGCAAAGCATGCATCTCAATTAGTCAGCAACCATAGTCCCGCCC
CTAACTCCGCCCATCCCGCCCCTAACTCCGCCCAGTTCCGCCCATTCTCCGCCCCATGGCTGACTAATTT
TTTTTATTTATGCAGAGGCCGAGGCCGCCTCTGCCTCTGAGCTATTCCAGAAGTAGTGAGGAGGCTTTTT
TGGAGGCCTAGGCTTTTGCAAAAAGCTCCCGGGAGCTTGTATATCCATTTTCGGATCTGATCAAGAGACA
GGATGAGGATCGTTTCGCATGATTGAACAAGATGGATTGCACGCAGGTTCTCCGGCCGCTTGGGTGGAGA
GGCTATTCGGCTATGACTGGGCACAACAGACAATCGGCTGCTCTGATGCCGCCGTGTTCCGGCTGTCAGC
GCAGGGGCGCCCGGTTCTTTTTGTCAAGACCGACCTGTCCGGTGCCCTGAATGAACTGCAGGACGAGGCA
GCGCGGCTATCGTGGCTGGCCACGACGGGCGTTCCTTGCGCAGCTGTGCTCGACGTTGTCACTGAAGCGG
GAAGGGACTGGCTGCTATTGGGCGAAGTGCCGGGGCAGGATCTCCTGTCATCTCACCTTGCTCCTGCCGA
GAAAGTATCCATCATGGCTGATGCAATGCGGCGGCTGCATACGCTTGATCCGGCTACCTGCCCATTCGAC
CACCAAGCGAAACATCGCATCGAGCGAGCACGTACTCGGATGGAAGCCGGTCTTGTCGATCAGGATGATC
TGGACGAAGAGCATCAGGGGCTCGCGCCAGCCGAACTGTTCGCCAGGCTCAAGGCGCGCATGCCCGACGG
CGAGGATCTCGTCGTGACCCATGGCGATGCCTGCTTGCCGAATATCATGGTGGAAAATGGCCGCTTTTCT
GGATTCATCGACTGTGGCCGGCTGGGTGTGGCGGACCGCTATCAGGACATAGCGTTGGCTACCCGTGATA
TTGCTGAAGAGCTTGGCGGCGAATGGGCTGACCGCTTCCTCGTGCTTTACGGTATCGCCGCTCCCGATTC
GCAGCGCATCGCCTTCTATCGCCTTCTTGACGAGTTCTTCTGAGCGGGACTCTGGGGTTCGAAATGACCG
ACCAAGCGACGCCCAACCTGCCATCACGAGATTTCGATTCCACCGCCGCCTTCTATGAAAGGTTGGGCTT
CGGAATCGTTTTCCGGGACGCCGGCTGGATGATCCTCCAGCGCGGGGATCTCATGCTGGAGTTCTTCGCC
CACCCCAACTTGTTTATTGCAGCTTATAATGGTTACAAATAAAGCAATAGCATCACAAATTTCACAAATA
AAGCATTTTTTTCACTGCATTCTAGTTGTGGTTTGTCCAAACTCATCAATGTATCTTATCATGTCTGTAT
ACCGTCGACCTCTAGCTAGAGCTTGGCGTAATCATGGTCATAGCTGTTTCCTGTGTGAAATTGTTATCCG
CTCACAATTCCACACAACATACGAGCCGGAAGCATAAAGTGTAAAGCCTGGGGTGCCTAATGAGTGAGCT
AACTCACATTAATTGCGTTGCGCTCACTGCCCGCTTTCCAGTCGGGAAACCTGTCGTGCCAGCTGCATTA
ATGAATCGGCCAACGCGCGGGGAGAGGCGGTTTGCGTATTGGGCGCTCTTCCGCTTCCTCGCTCACTGAC
TCGCTGCGCTCGGTCGTTCGGCTGCGGCGAGCGGTATCAGCTCACTCAAAGGCGGTAATACGGTTATCCA
CAGAATCAGGGGATAACGCAGGAAAGAACATGTGAGCAAAAGGCCAGCAAAAGGCCAGGAACCGTAAAAA
GGCCGCGTTGCTGGCGTTTTTCCATAGGCTCCGCCCCCCTGACGAGCATCACAAAAATCGACGCTCAAGT
CAGAGGTGGCGAAACCCGACAGGACTATAAAGATACCAGGCGTTTCCCCCTGGAAGCTCCCTCGTGCGCT
CTCCTGTTCCGACCCTGCCGCTTACCGGATACCTGTCCGCCTTTCTCCCTTCGGGAAGCGTGGCGCTTTC
TCATAGCTCACGCTGTAGGTATCTCAGTTCGGTGTAGGTCGTTCGCTCCAAGCTGGGCTGTGTGCACGAA
CCCCCCGTTCAGCCCGACCGCTGCGCCTTATCCGGTAACTATCGTCTTGAGTCCAACCCGGTAAGACACG
ACTTATCGCCACTGGCAGCAGCCACTGGTAACAGGATTAGCAGAGCGAGGTATGTAGGCGGTGCTACAGA
GTTCTTGAAGTGGTGGCCTAACTACGGCTACACTAGAAGAACAGTATTTGGTATCTGCGCTCTGCTGAAG
CCAGTTACCTTCGGAAAAAGAGTTGGTAGCTCTTGATCCGGCAAACAAACCACCGCTGGTAGCGGTGGTT
TTTTTGTTTGCAAGCAGCAGATTACGCGCAGAAAAAAAGGATCTCAAGAAGATCCTTTGATCTTTTCTAC
GGGGTCTGACGCTCAGTGGAACGAAAACTCACGTTAAGGGATTTTGGTCATGAGATTATCAAAAAGGATC
TTCACCTAGATCCTTTTAAATTAAAAATGAAGTTTTAAATCAATCTAAAGTATATATGAGTAAACTTGGT
CTGACAGTTACCAATGCTTAATCAGTGAGGCACCTATCTCAGCGATCTGTCTATTTCGTTCATCCATAGT
TGCCTGACTCCCCGTCGTGTAGATAACTACGATACGGGAGGGCTTACCATCTGGCCCCAGTGCTGCAATG
ATACCGCGAGACCCACGCTCACCGGCTCCAGATTTATCAGCAATAAACCAGCCAGCCGGAAGGGCCGAGC
GCAGAAGTGGTCCTGCAACTTTATCCGCCTCCATCCAGTCTATTAATTGTTGCCGGGAAGCTAGAGTAAG
TAGTTCGCCAGTTAATAGTTTGCGCAACGTTGTTGCCATTGCTACAGGCATCGTGGTGTCACGCTCGTCG
TTTGGTATGACTTCATTCAGCTCCGGTTCCCAACGATCAAGGCGAGTTACATGATCCCCCATGTTGTGCA
AAAAAGCGGTTAGCTCCTTCGGTCCTCCGATCGTTGTCAGAAGTAAGTTGGCCGCAGTGTTATCACTCAT
GGTTATGGCAGCACTGCATAATTCTCTTACTGTCATGCCATCCGTAAGATGCTTTTCTGTGACTGGTGAG
TACTCAACCAAGTCATTCTGAGAATAGTGTATGCGGCGACCGAGTTGCTCTTGCCCGGCGTCAATACGGG
ATAATACCGCGCCACATAGCAGAACTTTAAAAGTGCTCATCATTGGAAAACGTTCTTCGGGGCGAAAACT
CTCAAGGATCTTACCGCTGTTGAGATCCAGTTCGATGTAACCCACTCGTGCACCCAACTGATCTTCAGCA
TCTTTTACTTTCACCAGCGTTTCTGGGTGAGCAAAAACAGGAAGGCAAAATGCCGCAAAAAAGGGAATAA
GGGCGACACGGAAATGTTGAATACTCATACTCTTCCTTTTTCAATATTATTGAAGCATTTATCAGGGTTA
TTGTCTCATGAGCGGATACATATTTGAATGTATTTAGAAAAATAAACAAATAGGGGTTCCGCGCACATTT
CCCCGAAAAGTGCCACCTGACGTCGACGGATCGGGAGATCTCCCGATCCCCTATGGTGCACTCTCAGTAC
AATCTGCTCTGATGCCGCATAGTTAAGCCAGTATCTGCTCCCTGCTTGTGTGTTGGAGGTCGCTGAGTAG
TGCGCGAGCAAAATTTAAGCTACAACAAGGCAAGGCTTGACCGACAATTGCATGAAGAATCTGCTTAGGG
TTAGGCGTTTTGCGCTGCTTCGCGATGTACGGGCCAGATATACGCGTTGACATTGATTATTGACTAGTTA
TTAATAGTAATCAATTACGGGGTCATTAGTTCATAGCCCATATATGGAGTTCCGCGTTACATAACTTACG
GTAAATGGCCCGCCTGGCTGACCGCCCAACGACCCCCGCCCATTGACGTCAATAATGACGTATGTTCCCA
TAGTAACGCCAATAGGGACTTTCCATTGACGTCAATGGGTGGAGTATTTACGGTAAACTGCCCACTTGGC
AGTACATCAAGTGTATCATATGCCAAGTACGCCCCCTATTGACGTCAATGACGGTAAATGGCCCGCCTGG
CATTATGCCCAGTACATGACCTTATGGGACTTTCCTACTTGGCAGTACATCTACGTATTAGTCATCGCTA
TTACCATGGTGATGCGGTTTTGGCAGTACATCAATGGGCGTGGATAGCGGTTTGACTCACGGGGATTTCC
AAGTCTCCACCCCATTGACGTCAATGGGAGTTTGTTTTGGCACCAAAATCAACGGGACTTTCCAAAATGT
CGTAACAACTCCGCCCCATTGACGCAAATGGGCGGTAGGCGTGTACGGTGGGAGGTCTATATAAGCAGAG
CTCTCTGGCTAACTAGAGAACCCACTGCTTACTGGCTTATCGAAATTAATACGACTCACTATAGGGAGAC
CC
Features (pLannotate 1.2.2; 24 found; start..end, strand, type, name):
     34..747     +  CDS            W1C: W1C is a basic (constitutively fluorescent) cyan fluorescent protein published in 1998, derived from Aequorea victoria.
    718..2919    +  CDS            RAPGEF3 (fragment): RPGF3_HUMAN - Also known as CGEF1, EPAC, EPAC1. Experimental evidence at protein level: Swiss-Prot protein existence level 1. Guanine nucleotide exchange factor (GEF) for RAP1A and RAP2A small GTPases that is activated by binding cAMP. Through simultaneous binding of PDE3B to RAPGEF3 and PIK3R6 is assembled in a signaling complex in which it activates the PI3K gamma complex and which is involved in angiogenesis. Plays a role in the modulation of the cAMP- induced dynamic control of endothelial barrier function through a pathway that is independent on Rho-mediated signaling. Required for the ac
   2932..3666    +  CDS            cp173Venus: circularly permuted form of the Venus yellow fluorescent protein (Nagai et al., 2004) efficient FRET acceptor for CFP
   3724..4458    +  CDS            cp173Venus: circularly permuted form of the Venus yellow fluorescent protein (Nagai et al., 2004) efficient FRET acceptor for CFP
   4510..4528    -  promoter       SP6 promoter: promoter for bacteriophage SP6 RNA polymerase
   4554..4778    +  polyA_signal   bGH poly(A) signal: bovine growth hormone polyadenylation signal
   4782..4803    +  promoter       SV40 promoter (fragment): SV40 enhancer and early promoter
   4824..5252    +  rep_origin     f1 ori (sequence partly withheld): f1 bacteriophage origin of replication; arrow indicates direction of (+) strand synthesis
   5266..5595    +  promoter       SV40 promoter: SV40 enhancer and early promoter
   5662..6453    +  CDS            neo: KKA2_KLEPN - Also known as kan, nptII. Experimental evidence at protein level: Swiss-Prot protein existence level 1. Resistance to kanamycin, neomycin, paromomycin, ribostamycin, butirosin and gentamicin B. From Klebsiella pneumoniae.
   6477..6635    +  CDS            ble (fragment): BLE_KLEPN - Experimental evidence at protein level: Swiss-Prot protein existence level 1. Binding protein with a strong affinity to the bleomycin family of antibiotics. Binds to CL990; an antimitotic-antibiotic compound. From Klebsiella pneumoniae.
   6630..6751    +  polyA_signal   SV40 poly(A) signal: SV40 polyadenylation signal
   6824..6840    -  protein_bind   lac operator: The lac repressor binds to the lac operator to inhibit transcription in E. coli. This inhibition can be relieved by adding lactose or isopropyl-β-D-thiogalactopyranoside (IPTG). lac repressor encoded by lacI
   6848..6878    -  promoter       lac promoter: promoter for the E. coli lac operon
   6893..6914    -  protein_bind   CAP binding site: CAP binding activates transcription in the presence of cAMP. E. coli catabolite activator protein
   6927..7019    -  CDS            lacI (fragment): lac repressor; lacI; The lac repressor binds to the lac operator to inhibit transcription in E. coli. This inhibition can be relieved by adding lactose or isopropyl-β-D-thiogalactopyranoside (IPTG).
   7202..7790    -  rep_origin     ori: high-copy-number ColE1/pMB1/pBR322/pUC origin of replication
   7961..8821    -  CDS            AmpR: β-lactamase; bla; confers resistance to ampicillin, carbenicillin, and related antibiotics
   8822..8926    -  promoter       AmpR promoter: bla
   8985..9037    -  misc_feature   bom (fragment): basis of mobility region from pBR322
   9192..9571    +  enhancer       CMV enhancer: human cytomegalovirus immediate early enhancer
   9572..9775    +  promoter       CMV promoter: human cytomegalovirus (CMV) immediate early promoter
   9771..9804    +  LTR            5' LTR (truncated) (fragment): truncated 5' long terminal repeat (LTR) from HIV-1
   9820..9838    +  promoter       T7 promoter: promoter for bacteriophage T7 RNA polymerase
