[The description below was written by a language model from this plasmid's Addgene catalogue record and pLannotate feature annotations shown in this document.]
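Description:
pCDNA3_cAMPFIRE-M is a mammalian expression plasmid built on the pCDNA3 backbone that carries the synthetic, genetically encoded cAMP sensor cAMPFIRE-M. It is propagated in E. coli as a high-copy plasmid through a ColE1/pUC-type origin and selected with ampicillin via the β-lactamase gene. The backbone also contains an f1 origin for single-stranded DNA production and an SV40 early promoter driving a neomycin/kanamycin phosphotransferase gene with an SV40 polyadenylation signal, which is the standard pCDNA3 cassette for G418 selection of stably transfected mammalian cells. The small lac-region, bom, ble and HIV-1 LTR fragments called by the automated annotation appear to be backbone remnants or short sequence matches rather than functional elements.

The sensor open reading frame sits downstream of the human CMV immediate-early enhancer and promoter and is terminated by the bovine growth hormone polyadenylation signal. T7 and SP6 phage promoters flank the insert. According to the feature table, the coding region runs from an Aequorea-derived cyan fluorescent protein, through a large fragment of human RAPGEF3 (Epac1, a cAMP-binding guanine nucleotide exchange factor), to two tandem copies of circularly permuted cp173Venus. This layout is characteristic of an Epac-based FRET sensor. cAMP binding changes the conformation of the Epac segment and thereby alters energy transfer between the cyan donor and the yellow acceptors. The record does not specify which mutations or design changes distinguish the "M" variant from other members of the cAMPFIRE family. The plasmid is intended for CMV-driven expression of the sensor in mammalian cells to image cAMP dynamics.
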