Addgene plasmid #182280: pCDNA3_cAMPFIRE-M
Purpose: Mammalian expression of the cAMP sensor cAMPFIRE-M under a CMV promotor.
Depositing lab: Haining Zhong. Publication: Sensitive genetically encoded sensors for population and subcellular imaging of cAMP in vivo. Massengill CI, Bayless-Edwards L, Ceballos CC, Cebul ER, Cahill J, Bharadwaj A, Wilson E, Qin M, Whorton MR, Baconguis I, Ye B, Mao T, Zhong H. Nat Methods. 2022 Nov;19(11):1461-1471. doi: 10.1038/s41592-022-01646-5. Epub 2022 Oct 27. PubMed 36303019.
Backbone
  Vector backbone: pCDNA3
  Backbone size w/o insert (bp): 5428
  Total vector size (bp): 9846
  Vector type: Mammalian Expression
Growth in bacteria
  Bacterial resistance: Ampicillin, 100 μg/mL
  Growth temperature: 37°C
  Growth strain: DH5alpha
  Copy number: High Copy
Gene/Insert
  Gene/Insert name: cAMPFIRE-M (cAMP sensor)
  Species: Synthetic
Terms and licenses: Academic/Nonprofit Terms; Industry Terms: Not Available to Industry
Depositor comments: Please visit https://doi.org/10.1101/2021.08.27.457999 for bioRxiv preprint.
How to cite: pCDNA3_cAMPFIRE-M was a gift from Haining Zhong (Addgene plasmid # 182280 ; http://n2t.net/addgene:182280 ; RRID:Addgene_182280)
